Addgene plasmid #13805: pWZL Blast ST
Depositing lab: William Hahn. Depositing organization: Dana-Farber Cancer Institute. Publication: Identification of specific PP2A complexes involved in human cell transformation. Chen W, Possemato R, Campbell KT, Plattner CA, Pallas DC, Hahn WC. Cancer Cell. 2004 Feb . 5(2):127-36. 10.1016/S1535-6108(04)00026-1 PubMed 14998489.
Backbone
  Vector backbone: pWZL-Blast
  Backbone size w/o insert (bp): 5100
  Vector type: Mammalian Expression, Retroviral
  Selectable markers: Blasticidin
Growth in bacteria
  Bacterial resistance: Ampicillin, 100 μg/mL
  Growth temperature: 37°C
  Growth strain: DH5alpha
  Copy number: High Copy
Gene/Insert
  Gene/Insert name: SV40 small T antigen (alt name: small T cDNA)
  Species: simian virus
  Insert size (bp): 550
  Entrez Gene: SV40gp7 (a.k.a. SV40gp7)
  Cloning method: Restriction Enzyme; 5′ cloning site BamHI (not destroyed); 3′ cloning site EcoRI (not destroyed)
  Sequencing primers: 5′ pBABE 5'
Terms and licenses: Academic/Nonprofit Terms; Industry Terms: Not Available to Industry
How to cite: pWZL Blast ST was a gift from William Hahn (Addgene plasmid # 13805 ; http://n2t.net/addgene:13805 ; RRID:Addgene_13805)
