[The description below was written by a language model from this plasmid's Addgene catalogue record.]
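Description:
pWZL Blast ST is a retroviral mammalian expression plasmid built on the pWZL-Blast backbone (about 5.1 kb without insert) that carries a cDNA of roughly 550 bp encoding the simian virus 40 (SV40) small T antigen. The cDNA was inserted by restriction cloning between BamHI and EcoRI sites, both of which remain intact, so the insert can be excised or exchanged. In bacteria the plasmid is maintained at high copy number under ampicillin selection. In mammalian cells, blasticidin resistance allows selection of stably transduced populations.

The record provides no feature table and does not name the promoter or the other regulatory elements. Retroviral vectors of this general type normally drive the inserted gene from the viral long terminal repeat and carry a packaging signal, so the transcript can be packaged into particles when viral proteins are supplied in trans by a packaging cell line. The exact arrangement linking the insert to the blasticidin marker is not stated here. No epitope tags or reporters are recorded.

SV40 small T antigen is a viral oncoprotein best known for binding and perturbing protein phosphatase 2A (PP2A). The associated publication concerns the identification of specific PP2A complexes involved in human cell transformation. This fits use of the construct to stably introduce small T into human cells by retroviral infection and blasticidin selection, typically to study its contribution to transformation alongside other genetic elements carried on vectors with different selectable markers.
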