>Addgene plasmid #13805 | pWZL Blast ST | addgene partial sequence | sequence record 20123 | 13805 with pBABE5'
AGTTTTAACAGAGAGGAATCTTTGCAGCTAATGGACCTTCTAGGTCTTGAAAGGAGTGCCTGGGGGAATA
TTCCTCTGATGAGAAAGGCATATTTAAAAAAATGCAAGGAGTTTCATCCTGATAAAGGAGGAGATGAAGA
AAAAATGAAGAAAATGAATACTCTGTACAAGAAAATGGAAGATGGAGTAAAATATGCTCATCAACCTGAC
TTTGGAGGCTTCTGGGATGCAACTGAGGTATTTGCTTCTTCCTTAAATCCTGGTGTTGATGCAATGTACT
GCAAACAATGGCCTGAGTGTGCAAAGAAAATGTCTGCTAACTGCATATGCTTGCTGTGCTTACTGAGGAT
GAAGCATGAAAATAGAAAATTATACAGGAAAGATCCACTTGTGTGGGTTGATTGCTACTGCTTCGATTGC
TTTAGAATGTGGTTTGGACTTGATCTTTGTGAAGGAACCTTACTTCTGTGGTGTGACATAATTGGACAAA
CTACCTACAGAGATTTAAAGCTCTAAGAATTCACTCGAGATACGTAAAACAATTGAAGATCTAGTCGACC
AATTCCGGTTATTTTCCACCATATTGCCGTCTTTTGGCAATGTGAGGGCCCGGAAACCTGGCCCTGTCTT
CTTGACGAGCATTCCTAGGGGTCTTTCCCCTCTCGCCAAAGGAATGCAAGGTCTGTTTG
